Addgene plasmid #108939: HA-mRIN2 dRHVPS9/PINCO
Purpose: Retroviral expression of mRIN2 dRHVPS9
Depositing lab: Guido Serini. Depositing organization: Universita di Torino. Publication: The R-Ras/RIN2/Rab5 complex controls endothelial cell adhesion and morphogenesis via active integrin endocytosis and Rac signaling. Sandri C, Caccavari F, Valdembri D, Camillo C, Veltel S, Santambrogio M, Lanzetti L, Bussolino F, Ivaska J, Serini G. Cell Res. 2012 Oct;22(10):1479-501. doi: 10.1038/cr.2012.110. Epub 2012 Jul 24. PubMed 22825554.
Backbone
  Vector backbone: PINCO
  Backbone manufacturer: Pellicci's lab
  Backbone size w/o insert (bp): 12889
  Total vector size (bp): 14641
  Vector type: Mammalian Expression, Retroviral
  Selectable markers: EGFP; Puro marker is outside the LTRs and will not be packaged into virus
Growth in bacteria
  Bacterial resistance: Ampicillin, 100 μg/mL
  Growth temperature: 37°C
  Growth strain: NEB Stable
  Copy number: High Copy
Gene/Insert
  Gene/Insert name: Ras and Rab interactor 2 (alt names: Rin2; RASSF4)
  Species: M. musculus (mouse)
  Insert size (bp): 1752
  Mutation: Deletion of RHVPS9 domain (aa 455-738)
  GenBank ID: 74030
  Entrez Gene: Rin2 (a.k.a. 2010003K16Rik, 4632403N06Rik, AW821980, RASSF4)
  Promoter: LTR
  Tag / fusion protein: HA (N terminal on insert)
  Cloning method: TOPO Cloning
  Sequencing primers: 5′ CMV-F
Terms and licenses: Academic/Nonprofit Terms; Industry Terms: Not Available to Industry
How to cite: HA-mRIN2 dRHVPS9/PINCO was a gift from Guido Serini (Addgene plasmid # 108939 ; http://n2t.net/addgene:108939 ; RRID:Addgene_108939)
