[The description below was written by a language model from this plasmid's Addgene catalogue record and pLannotate feature annotations shown in this document.]
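Description:
HA-mRIN2 dRHVPS9/PINCO is a Moloney murine leukemia virus-based retroviral expression plasmid built on the PINCO backbone, carrying a deletion mutant of mouse Ras and Rab interactor 2 (Rin2). It is propagated in E. coli as a high-copy plasmid through a ColE1/pUC-type origin with ampicillin selection (AmpR). The catalogue lists a total size of about 14.6 kb, whereas the annotated sequencing result is about 14.1 kb, so the two records differ slightly in length.

Between the MMLV LTRs lie the Ψ packaging signal, a truncated gag segment and a pol region containing the splice acceptor, which together support packaging of the genomic RNA and expression of the downstream insert from the 5′ LTR promoter. The insert is Rin2 with an N-terminal HA epitope tag (annotated as a short match to a 3xHA element) and a deletion of the RH–VPS9 region (residues 455–738). VPS9 domains are associated with guanine nucleotide exchange activity toward Rab5, so this mutant is presumably meant to test the contribution of that region. Downstream, still within the LTRs, a CMV enhancer/promoter drives EGFP, so transduced cells can be identified or sorted by fluorescence.

Outside the LTRs, the backbone carries a PGK promoter–puromycin resistance cassette with an SV40 poly(A) signal, plus Epstein-Barr virus EBNA1 and oriP. These elements allow episomal maintenance and puromycin selection of the plasmid in packaging cells. As the record notes, the puromycin marker is not packaged into virus. The construct is intended for retroviral expression of the Rin2 mutant in mammalian cells, and the associated publication concerns an R-Ras/RIN2/Rab5 complex in endothelial cell adhesion and integrin endocytosis.
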