Features (pLannotate 1.2.2; 27 found; start..end, strand, type, name):
    212..803     +  LTR            LTR: long terminal repeat from Moloney murine leukemia virus
    866..1223    +  misc_feature   MMLV Ψ: packaging signal of Moloney murine leukemia virus (MMLV)
   1288..1704    +  CDS            gag (truncated): truncated Moloney murine leukemia virus (MMLV) gag gene lacking the start codon
   1714..2088    +  misc_feature   pol region: Moloney murine leukemia virus (MMLV) pol region containing the splice acceptor site
   2100..2126    +  CDS            3xHA (fragment): three tandem HA epitope tags
   2160..3866    +  CDS            Rin2 (fragment): RIN2_MOUSE - Experimental evidence at protein level: Swiss-Prot protein existence level 1. Ras effector protein. May function as an upstream activator and/or downstream effector for RAB5B in endocytic pathway. May function as a guanine nucleotide exchange (GEF) of RAB5B, required for activating the RAB5 proteins by exchanging bound GDP for free GTP (By similarity). From Mus musculus (Mouse).
   3905..4284    +  enhancer       CMV enhancer: human cytomegalovirus immediate early enhancer
   4285..4488    +  promoter       CMV promoter: human cytomegalovirus (CMV) immediate early promoter
   4484..4517    +  LTR            5' LTR (truncated) (fragment): truncated 5' long terminal repeat (LTR) from HIV-1
   4533..4551    +  promoter       T7 promoter: promoter for bacteriophage T7 RNA polymerase
   4589..5308    +  CDS            EGFP: the original enhanced GFP (Yang et al., 1996) mammalian codon-optimized
   5376..5497    +  LTR            3' LTR (ΔU3) (fragment): self-inactivating 3' long terminal repeat (LTR) from Moloney murine leukemia virus
   5498..5967    +  LTR            LTR: long terminal repeat from Moloney murine leukemia virus
   6033..6085    -  CDS            lacI (fragment): lac repressor; lacI; The lac repressor binds to the lac operator to inhibit transcription in E. coli. This inhibition can be relieved by adding lactose or isopropyl-β-D-thiogalactopyranoside (IPTG).
   6268..6856    -  rep_origin     ori: high-copy-number ColE1/pMB1/pBR322/pUC origin of replication
   6979..7113    -  polyA_signal   SV40 poly(A) signal: SV40 polyadenylation signal
   7136..7219    -  CDS            large T antigen (fragment): large T antigen from SV40 (simian virus 40)
   7228..7293    -  CDS            dmpM (fragment): DMPM_STRAD - Protein inferred from homology: Swiss-Prot protein existence level 3. From Streptomyces alboniger.
   7343..7942    -  CDS            PuroR: puromycin N-acetyltransferase; pac from Streptomyces alboniger; confers resistance to puromycin
   8025..8524    -  promoter       PGK promoter: mouse phosphoglycerate kinase 1 promoter
   8545..8568    +  promoter       tet promoter (fragment): E. coli promoter for tetracycline efflux protein gene
   8571..8915    +  CDS            BRRF2_EBVB9 (fragment): Protein inferred from homology: Swiss-Prot protein existence level 3. From Epstein-Barr virus (strain B95-8) (HHV-4) (Human herpesvirus 4).
   9218..10338   +  CDS            EBNA1 (fragment): Epstein-Barr nuclear antigen 1, also known as EBNA-1 crucial for latent viral infection, and for episomal amplification of vectors containing the oriP origin (Okita et al., 2013)
  10421..10639   +  CDS            gL (fragment): GL_EBVB9 - Experimental evidence at protein level: Swiss-Prot protein existence level 1. The heterodimer glycoprotein H-glycoprotein L is required for the fusion of viral and plasma membranes leading to virus entry into the host cell. Acts as a functional inhibitor of gH and maintains gH in an inhibited form. Upon binding to host integrins, gL dissociates from gH leading to activation of the viral fusion glycoproteins gB and gH. Fusion of EBV with B-lymphocytes requires the additional receptor- binding protein gp42, which forms a complex with gH/gL. The heterodimer gH/gL targets also host EPHA
  10640..12429   +  rep_origin     oriP: Epstein-Barr virus oriP replication origin (Yates et al., 2000)
  12923..13783   -  CDS            AmpR: β-lactamase; bla; confers resistance to ampicillin, carbenicillin, and related antibiotics
  13784..13888   -  promoter       AmpR promoter: bla
>Addgene plasmid #108939 | HA-mRIN2 dRHVPS9/PINCO | addgene full sequence | sequence record 210844 | Addgene NGS Result
TGCAATATTCCTGTTACCAAAGCTAGTATAAATAAAAATAGATAAACGTGGAAATTACTTAGAGTTTCTG
TCATTAACGTTTCCTTCCTCAGTTGACAACATAAATGCGCTGCTGAGAAGCCAGTTTGCATCTGTCAGGA
TCAATTTCCCATTATGCCAGTCATATTAATTACTAGTCAATTAGTTGATTTTTATTTTTGACATATACAT
GTGAAAGACCCCACCTGTAGGTTTGGCAAGCTAGCTTAAGTAACGCCATTTTGCAAGGCATGGAAAAATA
CATAACTGAGAATAGAAAAGTTCAGATCAAGGTCAGGAACAGATGGAACAGCTGAATATGGGCCAAACAG
GATATCTGTGGTAAGCAGTTCCTGCCCCGGCTCAGGGCCAAGAACAGATGGAACAGCTGAATATGGGCCA
AACAGGATATCTGTGGTAAGCAGTTCCTGCCCCGGCTCAGGGCCAAGAACAGATGGTCCCCAGATGCGGT
CCAGCCCTCAGCAGTTTCTAGAGAACCATCAGATGTTTCCAGGGTGCCCCAAGGACCTGAAATGACCCTG
TGCCTTATTTGAACTAACCAATCAGTTCGCTTCTCGCTTCTGTTCGCGCGCTTCTGCTCCCCGAGCTCAA
TAAAAGAGCCCACAACCCCTCACTCGGCGCGCCAGTCCTCCGATTGACTGAGTCGCCCGGGTACCCGTGT
ATCCAATAAACCCTCTTGCAGTTGCATCCGACTTGTGGTCTCGCTGTTCCTTGGGAGGGTCTCCTCTGAG
TGATTGACTACCCGTCAGCGGGGGTCTTTCATTTGGGGGCTCGTCCGGGATCGGGAGACCCCTGCCCAGG
GACCACCGACCCACCACCGGGAGGTAAGCTGGCCAGCAACTTATCTGTGTCTGTCCGATTGTCTAGTGTC
TATGACTGATTTTATGCGCCTGCGTCGGTACTAGTTAGCTAACTAGCTCTGTATCTGGCGGACCCGTGGT
GGAACTGACGAGTTCGGAACACCCGGCCGCAACCCTGGGAGACGTCCCAGGGACTTCGGGGGCCGTTTTT
GTGGCCCGACCTGAGTCCAAAAATCCCGATCGTTTTGGACTCTTTGGTGCACCCCCCTTAGAGGAGGGAT
ATGTGGTTCTGGTAGGAGACGAGAACCTAAAACAGTTCCCGCCTCCGTCTGAATTTTTGCTTTCGGTTTG
GGACCGAAGCCGCGCCGCGCGTCTTGTCTGCTGCAGCATCGTTCTGTGTTGTCTCTGTCTGACTGTGTTT
CTGTATTTGTCTGAAAATATGGGCCCGGGCCAGACTGTTACCACTCCCTTAAGTTTGACCTTAGGTCACT
GGAAAGATGTCGAGCGGATCGCTCACAACCAGTCGGTAGATGTCAAGAAGAGACGTTGGGTTACCTTCTG
CTCTGCAGAATGGCCAACCTTTAACGTCGGATGGCCGCGAGACGGCACCTTTAACCGAGACCTCATCACC
CAGGTTAAGATCAAGGTCTTTTCACCTGGCCCGCATGGACACCCAGACCAGGTCCCCTACATCGTGACCT
GGGAAGCCTTGGCTTTTGACCCCCCTCCCTGGGTCAAGCCCTTTGTACACCCTAAGCCTCCGCCTCCTCT
TCCTCCATCCGCCCCGTCTCTCCCCCTTGAACCTCCTCGTTCGACCCCGCCTCGATCCTCCCTTTATCCA
GCCCTCACTCCTTCTCTAGGCGCCCCCATATGGCCATATGAGATCTTATATGGGGCACCCCCGCCCCTTG
TAAACTTCCCTGACCCTGACATGACAAGAGTTACTAACAGCCCCTCTCTCCAAGCTCACTTACAGGCTCT
CTACTTAGTCCAGCACGAAGTCTGGAGACCTCTGGCGGCAGCCTACCAAGAACAACTGGACCGACCGGTG
GTACCTCACCCTTACCGAGTCGGCGACACAGTGTGGGTCCGCCGACACCAGACTAAGAACCTAGAACCTC
GCTGGAAAGGACCTTACACAGTCCTGCTGACCACCCCCACCGCCCTCAAAGTAGACGGCATCGCAGCTTG
GATACACGCCGCCCACGTGAAGGCTGCCGACCCCGGGGGTGGACCATCCTCTAGACTGCCGGATCCATGT
ACCCATACGATGTTCCGGATTACGCTAGCCTCCCAGATCTCGACCCATTTTGCATTCTCAGCATGGTGAG
ACACAAGGATGGTGGCTACTCTGAAGACAAGGATGGGAAGACATGTCCCCGAGACTCTGGCTATGACAGC
CTCTCCAACAGGCTCAGCATTCTGGACCGGCTCCTGCATACCCATCCCATATGGCTGCAGCTGAGTCTGA
GTGAGGAGGAGGCAGCAGAGGTCCTGCAGGCCCAGCCTCCAGGGATCTTTTTGGTTCGGAAATCCTCCAA
AATGCAGAAGAAAGTCCTCTCCCTTCGCCTGCCCTGTGAATTTGGAGCACCTCTCAAAGAGTTTACTATA
AAGGAAAGCACCTACACCTTTTCCCTGGAAGGCTCAGGAATCAGCTTTGCAGATTTATTCCGGCTTATTG
CCTTCTACTGCATCAGCAGGGACGTTTTGCCATTCACCTTGAAGCTGCCTTATGCCATTTCAACAGCCAA
GACGGAGTCTCAGCTTGAAGAACTAGCCCAGCTGGGACTAAATTTTTGGAGCTCCTCAGCAGACAACAAA
CCCCCGAACTCCCCACCTCCCCATAGGCCTCTTCCCTCAGCCGGCATCTGCCCTGCCTCCTTGCGTCAGC
TCTGCCTTATAAATGGAGTGCATTCTATAAAAACCAGGACGCCTTCGGAGCTGGAGTGCAGCCAGACCAA
CGGAGCCTTGTGTTTTATTAATCCTCTTTTCTTGAAAGTGCACAGCCAGGACCTCAGCACAGGCCCAAAG
CGGCCCAGCACAAGGACTCCCAACGCGAATGGCACCGAGAGACCTCGGTCCCCCCCACCCAGGCCCCCGC
CACCCGCTATTAATAGTCTGCACACAAGCCCTGGGCTATCCAGGACTGAACCCCAGACGAGCATGCCAGA
AACAGTCAACCATAGCAAACATGGGAACGTAGCTCTGCTTGGAACAAAACCAACTCCCATCCCTCCACCC
CGGCTGAAGAAGCAGGCTTCTTTTTTGGAAGCAGAAAGCAGCGCCAAGACCTTGACTGCCCGCCGGCCCA
GCCGGAGCTCGGAGCCGGAGCCCGAGCTAGAGCTGGAGTTAGAGATGGGCACAGCTGGGCACGCAGGTGG
AGCCCCGCCTAGGGACGCCCCCGGGGATTGCACAAGGGCGCCGCCGCCCGGCTCTGAATCACAACCACCA
CCGTGCCATGGAGCCAGGCAGAGGCTGAGCGACATGAGCCTTTCCACTTCCTCCTCCGACTCGCTGGAGT
TCGACCGGAGCATGCCTCTGTATGGGTACGAGGCCGACACCACCAGCAGCCTGGAGGACTACGAAGGGGA
GAGTGACCAAGAGACCATGGCACCTCCCATCAAGTCCAAAAAGAAGAGGAACAGCTCTTTTGTGCTGCCC
AAGCTTAGAACCACCAACCGAACTATCCCCTCCGTTGACGACTTTCAGAATTACCTCCGAGTTGCCTTCC
AAGAGGTCAACAGCGGATGCACTGGGAAGACCCTCCTTGTGAGACCGTACATCACCACAGAGGATGTGTG
TCAGCTCTGTGCTGAGAAGTTTAAGGTGGAGGACCCTGAAGAGTACAGCCTGTTTCTCTTTGTTGATGAG
ACATGGCAACAACTGGCAGAGGACACTTATCCTCAGAAGATCAAGGCTGAACTGCACAGCCGGCCTCAGC
CCCACATCTTCCACTTTGTCTACAAACGAATCAAGAGTGATCCTTACGGGGTGATTTTCCAGAATGGAGA
AGACCTCACTCCCTCATAGGAATTCGATCGATGTACGGGCCAGATATACGCGTTGACATTGATTATTGAC
TAGTTATTAATAGTAATCAATTACGGGGTCATTAGTTCATAGCCCATATATGGAGTTCCGCGTTACATAA
CTTACGGTAAATGGCCCGCCTGGCTGACCGCCCAACGACCCCCGCCCATTGACGTCAATAATGACGTATG
TTCCCATAGTAACGCCAATAGGGACTTTCCATTGACGTCAATGGGTGGAGTATTTACGGTAAACTGCCCA
CTTGGCAGTACATCAAGTGTATCATATGCCAAGTACGCCCCCTATTGACGTCAATGACGGTAAATGGCCC
GCCTGGCATTATGCCCAGTACATGACCTTATGGGACTTTCCTACTTGGCAGTACATCTACGTATTAGTCA
TCGCTATTACCATGGTGATGCGGTTTTGGCAGTACATCAATGGGCGTGGATAGCGGTTTGACTCACGGGG
ATTTCCAAGTCTCCACCCCATTGACGTCAATGGGAGTTTGTTTTGGCACCAAAATCAACGGGACTTTCCA
AAATGTCGTAACAACTCCGCCCCATTGACGCAAATGGGCGGTAGGCGTGTACGGTGGGAGGTCTATATAA
GCAGAGCTCTCTGGCTAACTAGAGAACCCACTGCTTACTGGCTTATCGAAATTAATACGACTCACTATAG
GGAGACCCAAGCTTCGAATTGATCCACCGGTCGCCACCATGGTGAGCAAGGGCGAGGAGCTGTTCACCGG
GGTGGTGCCCATCCTGGTCGAGCTGGACGGCGACGTAAACGGCCACAAGTTCAGCGTGTCCGGCGAGGGC
GAGGGCGATGCCACCTACGGCAAGCTGACCCTGAAGTTCATCTGCACCACCGGCAAGCTGCCCGTGCCCT
GGCCCACCCTCGTGACCACCCTGACCTACGGCGTGCAGTGCTTCAGCCGCTACCCCGACCACATGAAGCA
GCACGACTTCTTCAAGTCCGCCATGCCCGAAGGCTACGTCCAGGAGCGCACCATCTTCTTCAAGGACGAC
GGCAACTACAAGACCCGCGCCGAGGTGAAGTTCGAGGGCGACACCCTGGTGAACCGCATCGAGCTGAAGG
GCATCGACTTCAAGGAGGACGGCAACATCCTGGGGCACAAGCTGGAGTACAACTACAACAGCCACAACGT
CTATATCATGGCCGACAAGCAGAAGAACGGCATCAAGGTGAACTTCAAGATCCGCCACAACATCGAGGAC
GGCAGCGTGCAGCTCGCCGACCACTACCAGCAGAACACCCCCATCGGCGACGGCCCCGTGCTGCTGCCCG
ACAACCACTACCTGAGCACCCAGTCCGCCCTGAGCAAAGACCCCAACGAGAAGCGCGATCACATGGTCCT
GCTGGAGTTCGTGACCGCCGCCGGGATCACTCTCGGCATGGACGAGCTGTACAAGTAAAGCGGCCGCCAG
CACAGTGGTCGACGATAAAATAAAAGATTTTATTTAGTCTCCAGAAAAAGGGGGGAATGAAAGACCCCAC
CTGTAGGTTTGGCAAGCTAGCTTAAGTAACGCCATTTTGCAAGGCATGGAAAAATACATAACTGAGAATA
GAGAAGTTCAGATCAAGGTCAGGAACAGATGGAACAGCTGAATATGGGCCAAACAGGATATCTGTGGTAA
GCAGTTCCTGCCCCGGCTCAGGGCCAAGAACAGATGGAACAGCTGAATATGGGCCAAACAGGATATCTGT
GGTAAGCAGTTCCTGCCCCGGCTCAGGGCCAAGAACAGATGGTCCCCAGATGCGGTCCAGCCCTCAGCAG
TTTCTAGAGAACCATCAGATGTTTCCAGGGTGCCCCAAGGACCTGAAATGACCCTGTGCCTTATTTGAAC
TAACCAATCAGTTCGCTTCTCGCTTCTGTTCGCGCGCTTCTGCTCCCCGAGCTCAATAAAAGAGCCCACA
ACCCCTCACTCGGGGCGCCAGTCCTCCGATTGACTGAGTCGCCCGGGTACCCGTGTATCCAATAAACCCT
CTTGCAGTTGCATCCGACTTGTGGTCTCGCTGTTCCTTGGGAGGGTCTCCTCTGAGTGATTGACTACCCG
TCAGCGGGGGTCTTTCACATGCAGCATGTATCAAAATTAATTTGGTTTTTTTTCTTAAGTATTTACATTA
AATGGCCATAGTTGCATTAATGAATCGGCCAACGCGCGGGGAGAGGCGGTTTGCGTATTGGGCGCTCTTC
CGCTTCCTCGCTCACTGACTCGCTGCGCTCGGTCGTTCGGCTGCGGCGAGCGGTATCAGCTCACTCAAAG
GCGGTAATACGGTTATCCACAGAATCAGGGGATAACGCAGGAAAGAACATGTGAGCAAAAGGCCAGCAAA
AGGCCAGGAACCGTAAAAAGGCCGCGTTGCTGGCGTTTTTCCATAGGCTCCGCCCCCCTGACGAGCATCA
CAAAAATCGACGCTCAAGTCAGAGGTGGCGAAACCCGACAGGACTATAAAGATACCAGGCGTTTCCCCCT
GGAAGCTCCCTCGTGCGCTCTCCTGTTCCGACCCTGCCGCTTACCGGATACCTGTCCGCCTTTCTCCCTT
CGGGAAGCGTGGCGCTTTCTCATAGCTCACGCTGTAGGTATCTCAGTTCGGTGTAGGTCGTTCGCTCCAA
GCTGGGCTGTGTGCACGAACCCCCCGTTCAGCCCGACCGCTGCGCCTTATCCGGTAACTATCGTCTTGAG
TCCAACCCGGTAAGACACGACTTATCGCCACTGGCAGCAGCCACTGGTAACAGGATTAGCAGAGCGAGGT
ATGTAGGCGGTGCTACAGAGTTCTTGAAGTGGTGGCCTAACTACGGCTACACTAGAAGAACAGTATTTGG
TATCTGCGCTCTGCTGAAGCCAGTTACCTTCGGAAAAAGAGTTGGTAGCTCTTGATCCGGCAAACAAACC
ACCGCTGGTAGCGGTGGTTTTTTTGTTTGCAAGCAGCAGATTACGCGCAGAAAAAAAGGATCTCAAGAAG
ATCCTTTGATCTTTTCTACGGGGTCTGACGCTCAGTGGAACGAAAACTCACGTTAAGGGATTTTGGTCAT
GAGATTATCAAAAAGGATCTTCACCTAGATCCTTTTGCGGCCGAATTAGATCCAGACATGATAAGATACA
TTGATGAGTTTGGACAAACCACAACTAGAATGCAGTGAAAAAAATGCTTTATTTGTGAAATTTGTGATGC
TATTGCTTTATTTGTAACCATTATAAGCTGCAATAAACAAGTTAACAACAACAATTGCATTCATTTTATG
TTTCAGGTTCAGGGGGAGGTGTGGGAGGTTTTTTAAAGCAAGTAAAACCTCTACAAATGTGGTATGGCTG
ATTATGATCCTCTAGAGTCGGTGGGCCTCGGGGGCGGGTGCGGGGTCGGCGGGGCCGCCCCGGGTGGCTT
CGGTCGGAGCCATGGGGTCGTGCGCTCCTTTCGGTCGGGCGCTGCGGGTCGTGGGGCGGGCGTCAGGCAC
CGGGCTTGCGGGTCATGCACCAGGTGCGCGGTCCTTCGGGCACCTCGACGTCGGCGGTGACGGTGAAGCC
GAGCCGCTCGTAGAAGGGGAGGTTGCGGGGCGCGGAGGTCTCCAGGAAGGCGGGCACCCCGGCGCGCTCG
GCCGCCTCCACTCCGGGGAGCACGACGGCGCTGCCCAGACCCTTGCCCTGGTGGTCGGGCGAGACGCCGA
CGGTGGCCAGGAACCACGCGGGCTCCTTGGGCCGGTGCGGCGCCAGGAGGCCTTCCATCTGTTGCTGCGC
GGCCAGCCGGGAACCGCTCAACTCGGCCATGCGCGGGCCGATCTCGGCGAACACCGCCCCCGCTTCGACG
CTCTCCGGCGTGGTCCAGACCGCCACCGCGGCGCCGTCGTCCGCGACCCACACCTTGCCGATGTCGAGCC
CGACGCGCGTGAGGAAGAGTTCTTGCAGCTCGGTGACCCGCTCGATGTGGCGGTCCGGGTCGACGGTGTG
GCGCGTGGCGGGGTAGTCGGCGAACGCGGCGGCGAGGGTGCGTACGGCCCGGGGGACGTCGTCGCGGGTG
GCGAGGCGCACCGTGGGCTTGTACTCGGTCATGGAAGGTCGTCTCCTTGTGAGGGGTCAGGGGCGTGGGT
CAGGGGATGGTGGCGGCACCGGTCGTGGCGGCCGACCTGCAGGTCGAAAGGCCCGGAGATGAGGAAGAGG
AGAACAGCGCGGCAGACGTGCGCTTTTGAAGCGTGCAGAATGCCGGGCCTCCGGAGGACCTTCGGGCGCC
CGCCCCGCCCCTGAGCCCGCCCCTGAGCCCGCCCCCGGACCCACCCCTTCCCAGCCTCTGAGCCCAGAAA
GCGAAGGAGCAAAGCTGCTATTGGCCGCTGCCCCAAAGGCCTACCCGCTTCCATTGCTCAGCGGTGCTGT
CCATCTGCACGAGACTAGTGAGACGTGCTACTTCCATTTGTCACGTCCTGCACGACGCGAGCTGCGGGGC
GGGGGGGAACTTCCTGACTAGGGGAGGAGTAGAAGGTGGCGCGAAGGGGCCACCAAAGAACGGAGCCGGT
TGGCGCCTACCGGTGGATGTGGAATGTGTGCGAGGCCAGAGGCCACTTGTGTAGCGCCAAGTGCCCAGCG
GGGCTGCTAAAGCGCATGCTCCAGACTGCCTTGGGAAAAGCGCCTCCCCTACCCGGTAGAATTAATTCTC
ATGTTTGACAGCTTATCATCGATAAGCTGATCCTCACAGGCCGCACCCAGCTTTTCTTCCGTTGCCCCAG
TAGCATCTCTGTCTGGTGACCTTGAAGAGGAAGAGGAGGGGTCCCGAGAATCCCCATCCCTACCGTCCAG
CAAAAAGGGGGACGAGGAATTTGAGGCCTGGCTTGAGGCTCAGGACGCAAATCTTGAGGATGTTCAGCGG
GAGTTTTCCGGGCTGCGAGTAATTGGTGATGAGGACGAGGATGGTTCGGAGGATGGGGAATTTTCAGACC
TGGATCTGTCTGACAGCGACCATGAAGGGGATGAGGGTGGGGGGGCTGTTGGAGGGGGCAGGAGTCTGCA
CTCCCTGTATTCACTGAGCGTCGTCTAATAAAGATGTCTATTGATCTCTTTTAGTGTGAATCATGTCTGA
CGAGGGGCCAGGTACAGGACCTGGAAATGGCCTAGGAGAGAAGGGAGACACATCTGGACCAGAAGGCTCC
GGCGGCAGTGGACCTCAAAGAAGAGGGGGTGATAACCATGGACGAGGACGGGGAAGAGGACGAGGACGAG
GAGGCGGAAGACCAGGAGCCCCGGGCGGCTCAGGATCAGGGCCAAGACATAGAGATGGTGTCCGGAGACC
CCAAAAACGTCCAAGTTGCATTGGCTGCAAAGGGACCCACGGTGGAACAGGAGCAGGAGCAGGAGCGGGA
GGGGCAGGAGCAGGAGGGGCAGGAGCAGGAGGAGGGGCAGGAGCAGGAGGAGGGGCAGGAGGGGSAGGAG
CAGGAGGGGSAGGAGCAGGAGGGGCAGGAGGGGCAGGAGCAGGAGGAGGGGCAGGAGCAGGAGGGGCAGG
AGCAGGAGGTGGAGGCCGGGGTCGAGGAGGCAGTGGAGGCCGGGGTCGAGGAGGTAGTGGAGGCCGGGGT
CGAGGAGGTAGTGGAGGCCGCCGGGGTAGAGGACGTGAAAGAGCCAGGGGGGGAAGTCGTGAAAGAGCCA
GGGGGAGAGGTCGTGGACGTGGAGAAAAGAGGCCCAGGAGTCCCAGTAGTCAGTCATCATCATCCGGGTC
TCCACCGCGCAGGCCCCCTCCAGGTAGAAGGCCATTTTTCCACCCTGTAGGGGAAGCCGATTATTTTGAA
TACCACCAAGAAGGTGGCCCAGATGGTGAGCCTGACGTGCCCCCGGGAGCGATAGAGCAGGGCCCCGCAG
ATGACCCAGGAGAAGGCCCAAGCACTGGACCCCGGGGTCAGGGTGATGGAGGCAGGCGCAAAAAAGGAGG
GTGGTTTGGAAAGCATCGTGGTCAAGGAGGTTCCAACCCGAAATTTGAGAACATTGCAGAAGGTTTAAGA
GCTCTCCTGGCTAGGAGTCACGTAGAAAGGACTACCGACGAAGGAACTTGGGTCGCCGGTGTGTTCGTAT
ATGGAGGTAGTAAGACCTCCCTTTACAACCTAAGGCGAGGAACTGCCCTTGCTATTCCACAATGTCGTCT
TACACCATTGAGTCGTCTCCCCTTTGGAATGGCCCCTGGACCCGGCCCACAACCTGGCCCGCTAAGGGAG
TCCATTGTCTGTTATTTCATGGTCTTTTTACAAACTCATATATTTGCTGAGGTTTTGAAGGATGCGATTA
AGGACCTTGTTATGACAAAGCCCGCTCCTACCTGCAATATCAGGGTGACTGTGTGCAGCTTTGACGATGG
AGTAGATTTGCCTCCCTGGTTTCCACCTATGGTGGAAGGGGCTGCCGCGGAGGGTGATGACGGAGATGAC
GGAGATGAAGGAGGTGATGGAGATGAGGGTGAGGAAGGGCAGGAGTGATGTAACTTGTTAGGAGACGCCC
TCAATCGTATTAAAAGCCGTGTATTCCCCCGCACTAAAGAATAAATCCCCAGTAGACATCATGCGTGCTG
TTGGTGTATTTCTGGCCATCTGTCTTGTCACCATTTTCGTCCTCCCAACATGGGGCAATTGGGCATACCC
ATGTTGTCACGTCACTCAGCTCCGCGCTCAACACCTTCTCGCGTTGGAAAACATTAGCGACATTTACCTG
GTGAGCAATCAGACATGCGACGGCTTTAGCCTGGCCTCCTTAAATTCACCTAAGAATGGGAGCAACCAGC
AGGAAAAGGACAAGCAGCGAAAATTCACGCCCCCTTGGGAGGTGGCGGCATATGCAAAGGATAGCACTCC
CACTCTACTACTGGGTATCATATGCTGACTGTATATGCATGAGGATAGCATATGCTACCCGGATACAGAT
TAGGATAGCATATACTACCCAGATATAGATTAGGATAGCATATGCTACCCAGATATAGATTAGGATAGCC
TATGCTACCCAGATATAAATTAGGATAGCATATACTACCCAGATATAGATTAGGATAGCATATGCTACCC
AGATATAGATTAGGATAGCCTATGCTACCCAGATATAGATTAGGATAGCATATGCTACCCAGATATAGAT
TAGGATAGCATATGCTATCCAGATATTTGGGTAGTATATGCTACCCAGATATAAATTAGGATAGCATATA
CTACCCTAATCTCTATTAGGATAGCATATGCTACCCGGATACAGATTAGGATAGCATATACTACCCAGAT
ATAGATTAGGATAGCATATGCTACCCAGATATAGATTAGGATAGCCTATGCTACCCAGATATAAATTAGG
ATAGCATATACTACCCAGATATAGATTAGGATAGCATATGCTACCCAGATATAGATTAGGATAGCCTATG
CTACCCAGATATAGATTAGGATAGCATATGCTATCCAGATATTTGGGTAGTATATGCTACCCATGGCAAC
ATTAGCCCACCGTGCTCTCAGCGACCTCGTGAATATGAGGACCAACAACCCTGTGCTTGGCGCTCAGGCG
CAAGTGTGTGTAATTTGTCCTCCAGATCGCAGCAATCGCGCCCCTATCTTGGCCCGCCCACCTACTTATG
CAGGTATTCCCCGGGGTGCCATTAGTGGTTTTGTGGGCAAGTGGTTTGACCGCAGTGGTTAGCGGGGTTA
CAATCAGCCAAGTTATTACACCCTTATTTTACAGTCCAAAACCGCAGGGCGGCGTGTGGGGGCTGACGCG
TGCCCCCACTCCACAATTTCAAAAAAAAGAGTGGCCACTTGTCTTTGTTTATGGGCCCCATTGGCGTGGA
GCCCCGTTTAATTTTCGGGGGTGTTAGAGACAACCAGTGGAGTCCGCTGCTGTCGGCGTCCACTCTCTTT
CCCCTTGTTACAAATAGAGTGTAACAACATGGTTCACCTGTCTTGGTCCCTGCCTGGGACACATCTTAAT
AACCCCAGTATCATATTGCACTAGGATTATGTGTTGCCCATAGCCATAAATTCGTGTGAGATGGACATCC
AGTCTTTACGGCTTGTCCCCACCCCATGGATTTCTATTGTTAAAGATATTCAGAATGTTTCATTCCTACA
CTAGTATTTATTGCCCAAGGGGTTTGTGAGGGTTATATTGGTGTCATAGCACAATGCCACCACTGAACCC
CCCGTCCAAATTTTATTCTGGGGGCGTCACCTGAAACCTTGTTTTCGAGCACCTCACATACACCTTACTG
TTCACAACTCAGCAGTTATTCTATTAGCTAAACGAAGGAGAATGAAGAAGCAGGCGAAGATTCAGGAGAG
TTCACTGCCCGCTCCTTGATCTTCAGCCACTGCCCTTGTGACTAAAATGGTTCACTACCCTCGTGGAATC
CTGACCCCATGTAAATAAAACCGTGACAGCTCATGGGGTGGGAGATATCGCTGTTCCTTAGGACCCTTTT
ACTAACCCTAATTCGATAGCATATGCTTCCCGTTGGGTAACATATGCTATTGAATTAGGGTTAGTCTGGA
TAGTATATACTACTACCCGGGAAGCATATGCTACCCGTTTAGGGTTAACAAGGGGGCCTTATAAACACTA
TTGCTAATGCCCTCTTGAGGGTCCGCTTATCGGTAGCTACACAGGCCCCTCTGATTGACGTTGGTGTAGC
CTCCCGTAGTCTTCCTGGGCCCCTGGGAGGTACATGTCCCCCAGCATTGGTGTAAGAGCTTCAGCCAAGA
GTTACACATAAAGGCAATGTTGTGTTGCAGTCCACAGACTGCAAAGTCTGCTCCAGGATGAAAGCCACTC
AGTGTTGGCAAATGTGCACATCCATTTATAAGGATGTCAACTACAGTCAGAGAACCCCTTTGTGTTTGGT
CCCCCCCCGTGTCACATGTGGAACAGGGCCCAGTTGGCAAGTTGTACCAACCAACTGAAGGGATTACATG
CACTGCCCCGCGAAGAAGGGGCAGAGATGTCGTAGTCAGGTTTAGTTCGTCCGGGGCGGGGATCTGGCCG
CAAATCAATCTAAAGTATATATGAGTAAACTTGGTCTGACAGTTACCAATGCTTAATCAGTGAGGCACCT
ATCTCAGCGATCTGTCTATTTCGTTCATCCATAGTTGCCTGACTCCCCGTCGTGTAGATAACTACGATAC
GGGAGGGCTTACCATCTGGCCCCAGTGCTGCAATGATACCGCGAGACCCACGCTCACCGGCTCCAGATTT
ATCAGCAATAAACCAGCCAGCCGGAAGGGCCGAGCGCAGAAGTGGTCCTGCAACTTTATCCGCCTCCATC
CAGTCTATTAATTGTTGCCGGGAAGCTAGAGTAAGTAGTTCGCCAGTTAATAGTTTGCGCAACGTTGTTG
CCATTGCTACAGGCATCGTGGTGTCACGCTCGTCGTTTGGTATGGCTTCATTCAGCTCCGGTTCCCAACG
ATCAAGGCGAGTTACATGATCCCCCATGTTGTGCAAAAAAGCGGTTAGCTCCTTCGGTCCTCCGATCGTT
GTCAGAAGTAAGTTGGCCGCAGTGTTATCACTCATGGTTATGGCAGCACTGCATAATTCTCTTACTGTCA
TGCCATCCGTAAGATGCTTTTCTGTGACTGGTGAGTACTCAACCAAGTCATTCTGAGAATAGTGTATGCG
GCGACCGAGTTGCTCTTGCCCGGCGTCAATACGGGATAATACCGCGCCACATAGCAGAACTTTAAAAGTG
CTCATCATTGGAAAACGTTCTTCGGGGCGAAAACTCTCAAGGATCTTACCGCTGTTGAGATCCAGTTCGA
TGTAACCCACTCGTGCACCCAACTGATCTTCAGCATCTTTTACTTTCACCAGCGTTTCTGGGTGAGCAAA
AACAGGAAGGCAAAATGCCGCAAAAAAGGGAATAAGGGCGACACGGAAATGTTGAATACTCATACTCTTC
CTTTTTCAATATTATTGAAGCATTTATCAGGGTTATTGTCTCATGAGCGGATACATATTTGAATGTATTT
AGAAAAATAAACAAATAGGGGTTCCGCGCACATTTCCCCGAAAAGTGCCACCAGCTTTGCTCTTAGGAGT
TTCCTAATACATCCCAAACTCAAATATATAAAGCATTTGACTTGTTCTATGCCCTAGGGGGCGGGGGGAA
GCTAAGCCAGCTTTTTTTAACATTTAAAATGTTAATTCCATTTTAAATGCACAGATGTTTTTATTTCATA
AGGGTTTCAATGTGCATGAATGC
